Addgene plasmid #175122: pLV H2afy-V5
Purpose: Lentiviral expression of mouse Macroh2a1-V5
Depositing lab: Larry Gerace. Depositing organization: Scripps California (The Scripps Research Institute).
Backbone
  Vector backbone: pLV-EF1a-IRES-Puro
  Backbone manufacturer: Tobias Meyer (Addgene plasmid # 85132)
  Vector type: Mammalian Expression, Lentiviral
Growth in bacteria
  Bacterial resistance: Ampicillin, 100 μg/mL
  Growth temperature: 30°C
  Growth strain: NEB Stable
  Copy number: High Copy
Gene/Insert
  Gene/Insert name: Macroh2a1 (alt name: H2afy Isoform 1)
  Species: M. musculus (mouse)
  Entrez Gene: Macroh2a1 (a.k.a. H2AF12M, H2afy, mH2a1)
  Tag / fusion protein: V5 (C terminal on insert)
  Cloning method: Gibson Cloning
Terms and licenses: Academic/Nonprofit Terms; Industry Terms: Not Available to Industry
How to cite: pLV H2afy-V5 was a gift from Larry Gerace (Addgene plasmid # 175122 ; http://n2t.net/addgene:175122 ; RRID:Addgene_175122)
