[The description below was written by a language model from this plasmid's Addgene catalogue record and pLannotate feature annotations shown in this document.]
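Description:
pLV H2afy-V5 is an HIV-1-based lentiviral transfer plasmid for expressing mouse macroH2A1 (Macroh2a1, formerly H2afy; isoform 1) with a C-terminal V5 epitope tag in mammalian cells. It was built by Gibson cloning into the pLV-EF1a-IRES-Puro backbone. In bacteria it is maintained through a high-copy ColE1/pUC-type origin and selected with ampicillin via the β-lactamase gene. Remnants of the lac promoter/operator region sit beside the origin as cloning-vector carryover.

The annotated 9.9 kb sequence shows the viral cassette bounded by two HIV-1 LTR annotations, both labelled by the annotation tool as truncated 5' LTRs, each preceded by nef-derived sequence. Between them lie the Ψ packaging signal with a partial gag fragment, the Rev response element for Rev-dependent nuclear export of the genomic RNA, and the cPPT/CTS, which aids nuclear import of the reverse-transcribed genome. Expression is driven by the human EF-1α core promoter together with its intron A, which gives strong constitutive transcription in many cell types. This produces a single bicistronic transcript. The Macroh2a1 coding sequence fused to V5 is translated cap-dependently, and an EMCV IRES directs translation of puromycin N-acetyltransferase, so puromycin-resistant cells should also express the tagged histone variant. A WPRE downstream enhances transcript stability and expression, and an SV40 poly(A) signal lies outside the viral cassette in the backbone.

The plasmid is suited to producing lentiviral particles, with packaging and envelope functions supplied in trans. These can be used to make stably transduced, puromycin-selected cell populations in which macroH2A1 is detected or immunoprecipitated through the V5 tag. The record does not state a more specific experimental application.
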