Features (pLannotate 1.2.2; 24 found; start..end, strand, type, name):
    377..634     +  LTR            5' LTR (truncated): truncated 5' long terminal repeat (LTR) from HIV-1
    681..806     +  misc_feature   HIV-1 Ψ: packaging signal of human immunodeficiency virus type 1
    790..1128    +  CDS            HIV-1 gag (fragment): gag protein from human immunodeficiency virus 1; gag
   1303..1536    +  misc_feature   RRE: The Rev response element (RRE) of HIV-1 allows for Rev-dependent mRNA export from the nucleus to the cytoplasm.
   1913..2013    +  CDS            Rev (fragment): human immunodeficiency virus 1 (HIV-1) Rev protein; rev; enhances nuclear export of unspliced and incompletely spliced viral mRNAs
   2028..2143    +  misc_feature   cPPT/CTS: central polypurine tract and central termination sequence of HIV-1 (lacking the first T)
   2221..2432    +  promoter       EF-1α core promoter: core promoter for human elongation factor EF-1α
   2433..3371    +  intron         EF-1α intron A: intron upstream of the start codon of human EF-1α
   3408..4514    +  CDS            Macroh2a1: H2AY_MOUSE - Also known as H2afy From Mus musculus (Mouse).
   4542..4583    +  CDS            V5 tag: epitope tag from simian virus 5
   4708..5269    +  misc_feature   IRES: internal ribosome entry site (IRES) of the encephalomyocarditis virus (EMCV)
   5272..5871    +  CDS            PuroR: puromycin N-acetyltransferase; pac from Streptomyces alboniger; confers resistance to puromycin
   5895..6483    +  misc_feature   WPRE: woodchuck hepatitis virus posttranscriptional regulatory element
   6500..7018    +  CDS            nef (fragment): NEF_HV1BR - Experimental evidence at protein level: Swiss-Prot protein existence level 1. Extracellular Nef protein targets CD4(+) T-lymphocytes for apoptosis by interacting with CXCR4 surface receptors (PubMed:14990729). From Human immunodeficiency virus type 1 group M subtype B (isolate BRU/LAI) (HIV-1).
   7066..7323    +  LTR            5' LTR (truncated): truncated 5' long terminal repeat (LTR) from HIV-1
   7475..7491    -  protein_bind   lac operator: The lac repressor binds to the lac operator to inhibit transcription in E. coli. This inhibition can be relieved by adding lactose or isopropyl-β-D-thiogalactopyranoside (IPTG). lac repressor encoded by lacI
   7499..7529    -  promoter       lac promoter: promoter for the E. coli lac operon
   7544..7565    -  protein_bind   CAP binding site: CAP binding activates transcription in the presence of cAMP. E. coli catabolite activator protein
   7578..7670    -  CDS            lacI (fragment): lac repressor; lacI; The lac repressor binds to the lac operator to inhibit transcription in E. coli. This inhibition can be relieved by adding lactose or isopropyl-β-D-thiogalactopyranoside (IPTG).
   7853..8441    -  rep_origin     ori: high-copy-number ColE1/pMB1/pBR322/pUC origin of replication
   8612..9472    -  CDS            AmpR: β-lactamase; bla; confers resistance to ampicillin, carbenicillin, and related antibiotics
   9473..9577    -  promoter       AmpR promoter: bla
   9625..9759    +  polyA_signal   SV40 poly(A) signal: SV40 polyadenylation signal
   9926..329     +  CDS            nef (fragment) (across the origin): NEF_HV1BR - Experimental evidence at protein level: Swiss-Prot protein existence level 1. Extracellular Nef protein targets CD4(+) T-lymphocytes for apoptosis by interacting with CXCR4 surface receptors (PubMed:14990729). From Human immunodeficiency virus type 1 group M subtype B (isolate BRU/LAI) (HIV-1).
>Addgene plasmid #175122 | pLV H2afy-V5 | addgene full sequence | sequence record 351930 | Addgene NGS Result
TGGAAGGGCTAATTCACTCCCAAAGAAGACAAGATATCCTTGATCTGTGGATCTACCACACACAAGGCTA
CTTCCCTGATTAGCAGAACTACACACCAGGGCCAGGGGTCAGATATCCACTGACCTTTGGATGGTGCTAC
AAGCTAGTACCAGTTGAGCCAGATAAGGTAGAAGAGGCCAATAAAGGAGAGAACACCAGCTTGTTACACC
CTGTGAGCCTGCATGGGATGGATGACCCGGAGAGAGAAGTGTTAGAGTGGAGGTTTGACAGCCGCCTAGC
ATTTCATCACGTGGCCCGAGAGCTGCATCCGGAGTACTTCAAGAACTGCTGATATCGAGCTTGCTACAAG
GGACTTTCCGCTGGGGACTTTCCAGGGAGGCGTGGCCTGGGCGGGACTGGGGAGTGGCGAGCCCTCAGAT
CCTGCATATAAGCAGCTGCTTTTTGCCTGTACTGGGTCTCTCTGGTTAGACCAGATCTGAGCCTGGGAGC
TCTCTGGCTAACTAGGGAACCCACTGCTTAAGCCTCAATAAAGCTTGCCTTGAGTGCTTCAAGTAGTGTG
TGCCCGTCTGTTGTGTGACTCTGGTAACTAGAGATCCCTCAGACCCTTTTAGTCAGTGTGGAAAATCTCT
AGCAGTGGCGCCCGAACAGGGACTTGAAAGCGAAAGGGAAACCAGAGGAGCTCTCTCGACGCAGGACTCG
GCTTGCTGAAGCGCGCACGGCAAGAGGCGAGGGGCGGCGACTGGTGAGTACGCCAAAAATTTTGACTAGC
GGAGGCTAGAAGGAGAGAGATGGGTGCGAGAGCGTCAGTATTAAGCGGGGGAGAATTAGATCGCGATGGG
AAAAAATTCGGTTAAGGCCAGGGGGAAAGAAAAAATATAAATTAAAACATATAGTATGGGCAAGCAGGGA
GCTAGAACGATTCGCAGTTAATCCTGGCCTGTTAGAAACATCAGAAGGCTGTAGACAAATACTGGGACAG
CTACAACCATCCCTTCAGACAGGATCAGAAGAACTTAGATCATTATATAATACAGTAGCAACCCTCTATT
GTGTGCATCAAAGGATAGAGATAAAAGACACCAAGGAAGCTTTAGACAAGATAGAGGAAGAGCAAAACAA
AAGTAAGACCACCGCACAGCAAGCGGCCGGCCGCTGATCTTCAGACCTGGAGGAGGAGATATGAGGGACA
ATTGGAGAAGTGAATTATATAAATATAAAGTAGTAAAAATTGAACCATTAGGAGTAGCACCCACCAAGGC
AAAGAGAAGAGTGGTGCAGAGAGAAAAAAGAGCAGTGGGAATAGGAGCTTTGTTCCTTGGGTTCTTGGGA
GCAGCAGGAAGCACTATGGGCGCAGCGTCAATGACGCTGACGGTACAGGCCAGACAATTATTGTCTGGTA
TAGTGCAGCAGCAGAACAATTTGCTGAGGGCTATTGAGGCGCAACAGCATCTGTTGCAACTCACAGTCTG
GGGCATCAAGCAGCTCCAGGCAAGAATCCTGGCTGTGGAAAGATACCTAAAGGATCAACAGCTCCTGGGG
ATTTGGGGTTGCTCTGGAAAACTCATTTGCACCACTGCTGTGCCTTGGAATGCTAGTTGGAGTAATAAAT
CTCTGGAACAGATTTGGAATCACACGACCTGGATGGAGTGGGACAGAGAAATTAACAATTACACAAGCTT
AATACACTCCTTAATTGAAGAATCGCAAAACCAGCAAGAAAAGAATGAACAAGAATTATTGGAATTAGAT
AAATGGGCAAGTTTGTGGAATTGGTTTAACATAACAAATTGGCTGTGGTATATAAAATTATTCATAATGA
TAGTAGGAGGCTTGGTAGGTTTAAGAATAGTTTTTGCTGTACTTTCTATAGTGAATAGAGTTAGGCAGGG
ATATTCACCATTATCGTTTCAGACCCACCTCCCAACCCCGAGGGGACCCGACAGGCCCGAAGGAATAGAA
GAAGAAGGTGGAGAGAGAGACAGAGACAGATCCATTCGATTAGTGAACGGATCTCGACGGTATCGCCTTT
AAAAGAAAAGGGGGGATTGGGGGGTACAGTGCAGGGGAAAGAATAGTAGACATAATAGCAACAGACATAC
AAACTAAAGAATTACAAAAACAAATTACAAAAATTCAAAATTTTCGGGTTTATTACAGGGACAGCAGAGA
TCCAGTTTATCGATGAGGCCCTTTCGTCTTCACTCGAGGTGCCCGTCAGTGGGCAGAGCGCACATCGCCC
ACAGTCCCCGAGAAGTTGGGGGGAGGGGTCGGCAATTGAACCGGTGCCTAGAGAAGGTGGCGCGGGGTAA
ACTGGGAAAGTGATGTCGTGTACTGGCTCCGCCTTTTTCCCGAGGGTGGGGGAGAACCGTATATAAGTGC
AGTAGTCGCCGTGAACGTTCTTTTTCGCAACGGGTTTGCCGCCAGAACACAGGTAAGTGCCGTGTGTGGT
TCCCGCGGGCCTGGCCTCTTTACGGGTTATGGCCCTTGCGTGCCTTGAATTACTTCCACCTGGCTGCAGT
ACGTGATTCTTGATCCCGAGCTTCGGGTTGGAAGTGGGTGGGAGAGTTCGAGGCCTTGCGCTTAAGGAGC
CCCTTCGCCTCGTGCTTGAGTTGAGGCCTGGCCTGGGCGCTGGGGCCGCCGCGTGCGAATCTGGTGGCAC
CTTCGCGCCTGTCTCGCTGCTTTCGATAAGTCTCTAGCCATTTAAAATTTTTGATGACCTGCTGCGACGC
TTTTTTTCTGGCAAGATAGTCTTGTAAATGCGGGCCAAGATCTGCACACTGGTATTTCGGTTTTTGGGGC
CGCGGGCGGCGACGGGGCCCGTGCGTCCCAGCGCACATGTTCGGCGAGGCGGGGCCTGCGAGCGCGGCCA
CCGAGAATCGGACGGGGGTAGTCTCAAGCTGGCCGGCCTGCTCTGGTGCCTGGCCTCGCGCCGCCGTGTA
TCGCCCCGCCCTGGGCGGCAAGGCTGGCCCGGTCGGCACCAGTTGCGTGAGCGGAAAGATGGCCGCTTCC
CGGCCCTGCTGCAGGGAGCTCAAAATGGAGGACGCGGCGCTCGGGAGAGCGGGCGGGTGAGTCACCCACA
CAAAGGAAAAGGGCCTTTCCGTCCTCAGCCGTCGCTTCATGTGACTCCACGGAGTACCGGGCGCCGTCCA
GGCACCTCGATTAGTTCTCGAGCTTTTGGAGTACGTCGTCTTTAGGTTGGGGGGAGGGGTTTTATGCGAT
GGAGTTTCCCCACACTGAGTGGGTGGAGACTGAAGTTAGGCCAGCTTGGCACTTGATGTAATTCTCCTTG
GAATTTGCCCTTTTTGAGTTTGGATCTTGGTTCATTCTCAAGCCTCAGACAGTGGTTCAAAGTTTTTTTC
TTCCATTTCAGGTGTCGTGAGGATCCGCCATCGGCCCGCCCGCCGCCATGTCGAGCCGCGGCGGGAAGAA
GAAATCCACCAAGACCTCCCGGTCAGCCAAGGCCGGAGTCATCTTCCCTGTGGGACGCATGCTTCGGTAC
ATCAAGAAAGGCCACCCTAAGTATAGGATCGGAGTGGGGGCACCTGTGTACATGGCTGCTGTCCTGGAGT
ACCTGACTGCTGAGATCCTGGAGCTGGCTGGCAATGCAGCAAGAGACAACAAGAAGGGACGGGTCACACC
CCGGCACATCCTGTTAGCTGTGGCCAATGATGAAGAGCTAAACCAGCTGCTAAAGGGTGTCACCATAGCC
AGCGGGGGCGTGTTGCCGAATATCCATCCTGAGTTGCTAGCGAAGAAGCGAGGATCCAAGGGAAAATTGG
AAGCCATCATCACGCCTCCGCCGGCCAAAAAGGCCAAGTCTCCATCCCAGAAGAAGCCAGTGGCTAAGAA
GACAGGAGGCAAGAAAGGGGCCCGGAAGTCTAAGAAGAAGCAGGGAGAAGTGAGCAAGGCGGCCAGCGCA
GACAGTACGACGGAGGGCACACCTACAGACGGCTTCACTGTCCTCTCCACCAAGAGCCTCTTCCTCGGCC
AGAAGTTGCAAGTTGTTCAGGCTGACATTGCCTCGATCGACAGTGATGCTGTCGTTCACCCGACAAACAC
TGACTTCTACACCGGTGGTGAAGTAGGAAACACACTGGAGAAGAAGGGCGGCAAGGAGTTTGTAGAAGCT
GTTCTGGAACTCCGGAAAAAGAACGGGCCCTTGGAGGTAGCTGGAGCTGCTATTAGTGCAGGCCATGGCC
TGCCTGCCAAGTTTGTGATCCACTGTAATAGTCCTGTCTGGGGTGCAGACAAATGTGAAGAACTTCTAGA
AAAGACGGTGAAAAACTGCTTGGCTCTAGCTGATGACAGAAAGCTGAAATCCATCGCCTTCCCATCCATT
GGCAGCGGCAGGAACGGGTTCCCGAAGCAGACAGCGGCCCAGCTCATTCTGAAGGCCATCTCCAGCTACT
TTGTCTCCACGATGTCCTCCTCCATCAAAACTGTGTACTTCATGCTTTTTGACAGTGAGAGCATAGGTAT
CTATGTGCAGGAAATGGCCAAGCTGGACGCCAACGGTGGGCCGGGCGGGGGTGGCGGGGGAGGTAAGCCT
ATCCCTAACCCTCTCCTCGGTCTCGATTCTACGTGAGTTTAAACTTCGAAACGCGTGAATTCCTCGAGGG
CGGCCGCTCTAGAGTCGACGGGCCGCGGTAACAATTGTTAACTAACTTAAGCTAGCAACGGTTTCCCTCT
AGCGGGATCAATTCCGCCCCCCCCCCCTAACGTTACTGGCCGAAGCCGCTTGGAATAAGGCCGGTGTGCG
TTTGTCTATATGTTATTTTCCACCATATTGCCGTCTTTTGGCAATGTGAGGGCCCGGAAACCTGGCCCTG
TCTTCTTGACGAGCATTCCTAGGGGTCTTTCCCCTCTCGCCAAAGGAATGCAAGGTCTGTTGAATGTCGT
GAAGGAAGCAGTTCCTCTGGAAGCTTCTTGAAGACAAACAACGTCTGTAGCGACCCTTTGCAGGCAGCGG
AACCCCCCACCTGGCGACAGGTGCCTCTGCGGCCAAAAGCCACGTGTATAAGATACACCTGCAAAGGCGG
CACAACCCCAGTGCCACGTTGTGAGTTGGATAGTTGTGGAAAGAGTCAAATGGCTCTCCTCAAGCGTATT
CAACAAGGGGCTGAAGGATGCCCAGAAGGTACCCCATTGTATGGGATCTGATCTGGGGCCTCGGTGCACA
TGCTTTACATGTGTTTAGTCGAGGTTAAAAAAACGTCTAGGCCCCCCGAACCACGGGGACGTGGTTTTCC
TTTGAAAAACACGATAATACCATGACCGAGTACAAGCCCACGGTGCGCCTCGCCACCCGCGACGACGTCC
CCAGGGCCGTACGCACCCTCGCCGCCGCGTTCGCCGACTACCCCGCCACGCGCCACACCGTCGATCCGGA
CCGCCACATCGAGCGGGTCACCGAGCTGCAAGAACTCTTCCTCACGCGCGTCGGGCTCGACATCGGCAAG
GTGTGGGTCGCGGACGACGGCGCCGCGGTGGCGGTCTGGACCACGCCGGAGAGCGTCGAAGCGGGGGCGG
TGTTCGCCGAGATCGGCCCGCGCATGGCCGAGTTGAGCGGTTCCCGGCTGGCCGCGCAGCAACAGATGGA
AGGCCTCCTGGCGCCGCACCGGCCCAAGGAGCCCGCGTGGTTCCTGGCCACCGTCGGCGTCTCGCCCGAC
CACCAGGGCAAGGGTCTGGGCAGCGCCGTCGTGCTCCCCGGAGTGGAGGCGGCCGAGCGCGCCGGGGTGC
CCGCCTTCCTGGAGACCTCCGCGCCCCGCAACCTCCCCTTCTACGAGCGGCTCGGCTTCACCGTCACCGC
CGACGTCGAGGTGCCCGAAGGACCGCGCACCTGGTGCATGACCCGCAAGCCCGGTGCCTGACCCGGGCGG
GGCGCGTCTGGAACAATCAACCTCTGGATTACAAAATTTGTGAAAGATTGACTGGTATTCTTAACTATGT
TGCTCCTTTTACGCTATGTGGATACGCTGCTTTAATGCCTTTGTATCATGCTATTGCTTCCCGTATGGCT
TTCATTTTCTCCTCCTTGTATAAATCCTGGTTGCTGTCTCTTTATGAGGAGTTGTGGCCCGTTGTCAGGC
AACGTGGCGTGGTGTGCACTGTGTTTGCTGACGCAACCCCCACTGGTTGGGGCATTGCCACCACCTGTCA
GCTCCTTTCCGGGACTTTCGCTTTCCCCCTCCCTATTGCCACGGCGGAACTCATCGCCGCCTGCCTTGCC
CGCTGCTGGACAGGGGCTCGGCTGTTGGGCACTGACAATTCCGTGGTGTTGTCGGGGAAGCTGACGTCCT
TTCCATGGCTGCTCGCCTGTGTTGCCACCTGGATTCTGCGCGGGACGTCCTTCTGCTACGTCCCTTCGGC
CCTCAATCCAGCGGACCTTCCTTCCCGCGGCCTGCTGCCGGCTCTGCGGCCTCTTCCGCGTCTTCGCCTT
CGCCCTCAGACGAGTCGGATCTCCCTTTGGGCCGCCTCCCCGCCTGGAATTAATTCTGCAGTCGAGACCT
AGAAAAACATGGAGCAATCACAAGTAGCAATACAGCAGCTACCAATGCTGATTGTGCCTGGCTAGAAGCA
CAAGAGGAGGAGGAGGTGGGTTTTCCAGTCACACCTCAGGTACCTTTAAGACCAATGACTTACAAGGCAG
CTGTAGATCTTAGCCACTTTTTAAAAGAAAAGAGGGGACTGGAAGGGCTAATTCACTCCCAACGAAGACA
AGATATCCTTGATCTGTGGATCTACCACACACAAGGCTACTTCCCTGATTAGCAGAACTACACACCAGGG
CCAGGGGTCAGATATCCACTGACCTTTGGATGGTGCTACAAGCTAGTACCAGTTGAGCCAGATAAGGTAG
AAGAGGCCAATAAAGGAGAGAACACCAGCTTGTTACACCCTGTGAGCCTGCATGGGATGGATGACCCGGA
GAGAGAAGTGTTAGAGTGGAGGTTTGACAGCCGCCTAGCATTTCATCACGTGGCCCGAGAGCTGCATCCG
GAGTACTTCAAGAACTGCTGATATCGAGCTTGCTACAAGGGACTTTCCGCTGGGGACTTTCCAGGGAGGC
GTGGCCTGGGCGGGACTGGGGAGTGGCGAGCCCTCAGATCCTGCATATAAGCAGCTGCTTTTTGCCTGTA
CTGGGTCTCTCTGGTTAGACCAGATCTGAGCCTGGGAGCTCTCTGGCTAACTAGGGAACCCACTGCTTAA
GCCTCAATAAAGCTTGCCTTGAGTGCTTCAAGTAGTGTGTGCCCGTCTGTTGTGTGACTCTGGTAACTAG
AGATCCCTCAGACCCTTTTAGTCAGTGTGGAAAATCTCTAGCAGTAGTAGTTCATGTCATCTTATTATTC
AGTATTTATAACTTGCAAAGAAATGAATATCAGAGAGTGAGAGGCCTTGACATTGCTAGCGTTTACCGTC
GACCTCTAGCTAGAGCTTGGCGTAATCATGGTCATAGCTGTTTCCTGTGTGAAATTGTTATCCGCTCACA
ATTCCACACAACATACGAGCCGGAAGCATAAAGTGTAAAGCCTGGGGTGCCTAATGAGTGAGCTAACTCA
CATTAATTGCGTTGCGCTCACTGCCCGCTTTCCAGTCGGGAAACCTGTCGTGCCAGCTGCATTAATGAAT
CGGCCAACGCGCGGGGAGAGGCGGTTTGCGTATTGGGCGCTCTTCCGCTTCCTCGCTCACTGACTCGCTG
CGCTCGGTCGTTCGGCTGCGGCGAGCGGTATCAGCTCACTCAAAGGCGGTAATACGGTTATCCACAGAAT
CAGGGGATAACGCAGGAAAGAACATGTGAGCAAAAGGCCAGCAAAAGGCCAGGAACCGTAAAAAGGCCGC
GTTGCTGGCGTTTTTCCATAGGCTCCGCCCCCCTGACGAGCATCACAAAAATCGACGCTCAAGTCAGAGG
TGGCGAAACCCGACAGGACTATAAAGATACCAGGCGTTTCCCCCTGGAAGCTCCCTCGTGCGCTCTCCTG
TTCCGACCCTGCCGCTTACCGGATACCTGTCCGCCTTTCTCCCTTCGGGAAGCGTGGCGCTTTCTCATAG
CTCACGCTGTAGGTATCTCAGTTCGGTGTAGGTCGTTCGCTCCAAGCTGGGCTGTGTGCACGAACCCCCC
GTTCAGCCCGACCGCTGCGCCTTATCCGGTAACTATCGTCTTGAGTCCAACCCGGTAAGACACGACTTAT
CGCCACTGGCAGCAGCCACTGGTAACAGGATTAGCAGAGCGAGGTATGTAGGCGGTGCTACAGAGTTCTT
GAAGTGGTGGCCTAACTACGGCTACACTAGAAGAACAGTATTTGGTATCTGCGCTCTGCTGAAGCCAGTT
ACCTTCGGAAAAAGAGTTGGTAGCTCTTGATCCGGCAAACAAACCACCGCTGGTAGCGGTGGTTTTTTTG
TTTGCAAGCAGCAGATTACGCGCAGAAAAAAAGGATCTCAAGAAGATCCTTTGATCTTTTCTACGGGGTC
TGACGCTCAGTGGAACGAAAACTCACGTTAAGGGATTTTGGTCATGAGATTATCAAAAAGGATCTTCACC
TAGATCCTTTTAAATTAAAAATGAAGTTTTAAATCAATCTAAAGTATATATGAGTAAACTTGGTCTGACA
GTTACCAATGCTTAATCAGTGAGGCACCTATCTCAGCGATCTGTCTATTTCGTTCATCCATAGTTGCCTG
ACTCCCCGTCGTGTAGATAACTACGATACGGGAGGGCTTACCATCTGGCCCCAGTGCTGCAATGATACCG
CGAGACCCACGCTCACCGGCTCCAGATTTATCAGCAATAAACCAGCCAGCCGGAAGGGCCGAGCGCAGAA
GTGGTCCTGCAACTTTATCCGCCTCCATCCAGTCTATTAATTGTTGCCGGGAAGCTAGAGTAAGTAGTTC
GCCAGTTAATAGTTTGCGCAACGTTGTTGCCATTGCTACAGGCATCGTGGTGTCACGCTCGTCGTTTGGT
ATGGCTTCATTCAGCTCCGGTTCCCAACGATCAAGGCGAGTTACATGATCCCCCATGTTGTGCAAAAAAG
CGGTTAGCTCCTTCGGTCCTCCGATCGTTGTCAGAAGTAAGTTGGCCGCAGTGTTATCACTCATGGTTAT
GGCAGCACTGCATAATTCTCTTACTGTCATGCCATCCGTAAGATGCTTTTCTGTGACTGGTGAGTACTCA
ACCAAGTCATTCTGAGAATAGTGTATGCGGCGACCGAGTTGCTCTTGCCCGGCGTCAATACGGGATAATA
CCGCGCCACATAGCAGAACTTTAAAAGTGCTCATCATTGGAAAACGTTCTTCGGGGCGAAAACTCTCAAG
GATCTTACCGCTGTTGAGATCCAGTTCGATGTAACCCACTCGTGCACCCAACTGATCTTCAGCATCTTTT
ACTTTCACCAGCGTTTCTGGGTGAGCAAAAACAGGAAGGCAAAATGCCGCAAAAAAGGGAATAAGGGCGA
CACGGAAATGTTGAATACTCATACTCTTCCTTTTTCAATATTATTGAAGCATTTATCAGGGTTATTGTCT
CATGAGCGGATACATATTTGAATGTATTTAGAAAAATAAACAAATAGGGGTTCCGCGCACATTTCCCCGA
AAAGTGCCACCTGACGTCGACGGATCGGGAGATCAACTTGTTTATTGCAGCTTATAATGGTTACAAATAA
AGCAATAGCATCACAAATTTCACAAATAAAGCATTTTTTTCACTGCATTCTAGTTGTGGTTTGTCCAAAC
TCATCAATGTATCTTATCATGTCTGGATCAACTGGATAACTCAAGCTAACCAAAATCATCCCAAACTTCC
CACCCCATACCCTATTACCACTGCCAATTACCTGTGGTTTCATTTACTCTAAACCTGTGATTCCTCTGAA
TTATTTTCATTTTAAAGAAATTGTATTTGTTAAATATGTACTACAAACTTAGTAGT
